>Addgene plasmid #108354 | B3rec.zf1 | addgene full sequence | sequence record 208148 | Addgene NGS Result
CGCGCGTTTCGGTGATGACGGTGAAAACCTCTGACACATGCAGCTCCCGGAGACGGTCACAGCTTGTCTG
TAAGCGGATGCCGGGAGCAGACAAGCCCGTCAGGGCGCGTCAGCGGGTGTTGGCGGGTGTCGGGGCTGGC
TTAACTATGCGGCATCAGAGCAGATTGTACTGAGAGTGCACCATATGCGGTGTGAAATACCGCACAGATG
CGTAAGGAGAAAATACCGCATCAGGCGCCATTCGCCATTCAGGCTGCGCAACTGTTGGGAAGGGCGATCG
GTGCGGGCCTCTTCGCTATTACGCCAGCTGGCGAAAGGGGGATGTGCTGCAAGGCGATTAAGTTGGGTAA
CGCCAGGGTTTTCCCAGTCACGACGTTGTAAAACGACGGCCAGTGAATTCGAGCTCGGTACCTCGCGAAT
GCATCTAGATCCAATCCAATATGAGTAGTTATATGGATCTAGTGGACGACGAGCCTGCTACCCTGTACCA
CAAGTTTGTGGAGTGCCTGAAGGCTGGAGAGAACTTCTGTGGAGACAAGCTGTCTGGAATCATCACTATG
GCCATCCTGAAGGCCATCAAGGCTCTGACTGAGGTGAAGAAGACCACCTTCAACAAGTACAAGACCACCA
TCAAGCAGGGACTCCAGTATGATGTGGGATCTAGCACCATCTCTTTTGTGTACCACCTGAAGGACTGTGA
TGAGCTGAGCAGAGGACTGTCTGATGCTTTTGAGCCTTACAAGTTCAAGATCAAGAGCAACAAGGAGGCC
ACCTCTTTCAAGACCCTGTTCAGAGGACCTTCTTTTGGATCTCAGAAGAACTGGAGAAAGAAGGAGGTGG
ACAGAGAGGTGGACAACCTGTTCCACAGCACTGAGACTGATGAGAGCATCTTCAAGTTCATCCTGAACAC
CCTGGACAGCATTGAGACCCAGACCAACACTGACAGACAGAAGACTGTGCTGACCTTCATCCTGCTGATG
ACCTTCTTCAACTGCTGCAGGAACAATGACCTGATGAATGTGGACCCTAGCACCTTCAAGATTGTGAAGA
ACAAGTTTGTGGGATACCTGCTCCAGGCTGAGGTGAAGCAGACCAAGACCAGAAAGAGCAGAAACATCTT
CTTCTTCCCAATCAGAGAGAACAGATTTGACCTGTTCCTGGCTCTGCATGACTTCTTCAGAACCTGCCAG
CCAACCCCAAAGAGCAGACTGTCTGACCAGGTGTCTGAGCAGAAGTGGCAGCTGTTCAGAGACAGCATGG
TGATTGACTACAACAGATTCTTCAGAAAGTTCCCTGCTTCTCCAATCTTTGCCATCAAGCATGGACCAAA
GTCTCACCTGGGAAGACACCTGATGAACTCTTTCCTGCACAAGAATGAGCTGGACTCTTGGGCCAACTCT
CTGGGAAACTGGTCTTCTTCTCAGAACCAGAGAGAGTCTGGAGCCAGACTGGGATACACTCATGGAGGAA
GAGACCTGCCTCAGCCTCTGTTTGGATTCCTGGCTGGATACTGTGTGAGAAATGAGGAGGGACACATTGT
GGGACTGGGACTGGAGAAGGACATCAATGACCTGTTTGATGGAATCATGGACCCTCTGAATGAGAAGGAG
GACACTGAAATCTGTGAGTCTTATGGAGAGTGGGCCAAGATTGTGAGCAAGGATGTGCTGATCTTCCTGA
AGAGATACCACAGCAAGAATGCTTGCAGAAGATACCAGAACAGCACCCTGTATGCCAGAACCTTCCTGAA
GACTGAGTCTGTGACCCTGTCTGGAAGCAAGGGATCTGAGGAGCCTTCTTCTCCTGTGAGAATCCCAATC
CTGAGCATGGGAAAGGCTTCTCCTTCTGAGGGAAGAAAGCTGAGAGCTTCTGAGCATGCCAATGATGACA
ATGAGATTGAGAAGATTGACTCTGACTCTTCTCAGTCTGAGGAGATCCCAATTGAGATGTCTGACTCTGA
GGATGAGACCACTGCTAGCAACATCTCTGGAATCTACCTGGACATGAGCAAGGCCAACAGCAATGTGGTG
TACTCTCCTCCTTCTCAGACTGGAAGAGCTGCTGGAGCTGGAAGAAAGAGAGGAGTGGGAGGAAGAAGAA
CTGTGGAGAGCAAGAGAAGAAGAGTGCTGGCTCCAATCAACAGAGGATCCCACGGATTCCCTCCTGAGGT
GGAGGAGCAGGATGATGGAACCCTGCCAATGTCTTGTGCTCAGGAGTCTGGAATGGACAGACACCCTGCT
GCTTGTGCTTCTGCCAGAATCAATGTGTAAAAATCGGATCCCGGGCCCGTCGACTGCAGAGGCCTGCATG
CAAGCTTGGCGTAATCATGGTCATAGCTGTTTCCTGTGTGAAATTGTTATCCGCTCACAATTCCACACAA
CATACGAGCCGGAAGCATAAAGTGTAAAGCCTGGGGTGCCTAATGAGTGAGCTAACTCACATTAATTGCG
TTGCGCTCACTGCCCGCTTTCCAGTCGGGAAACCTGTCGTGCCAGCTGCATTAATGAATCGGCCAACGCG
CGGGGAGAGGCGGTTTGCGTATTGGGCGCTCTTCCGCTTCCTCGCTCACTGACTCGCTGCGCTCGGTCGT
TCGGCTGCGGCGAGCGGTATCAGCTCACTCAAAGGCGGTAATACGGTTATCCACAGAATCAGGGGATAAC
GCAGGAAAGAACATGTGAGCAAAAGGCCAGCAAAAGGCCAGGAACCGTAAAAAGGCCGCGTTGCTGGCGT
TTTTCCATAGGCTCCGCCCCCCTGACGAGCATCACAAAAATCGACGCTCAAGTCAGAGGTGGCGAAACCC
GACAGGACTATAAAGATACCAGGCGTTTCCCCCTGGAAGCTCCCTCGTGCGCTCTCCTGTTCCGACCCTG
CCGCTTACCGGATACCTGTCCGCCTTTCTCCCTTCGGGAAGCGTGGCGCTTTCTCATAGCTCACGCTGTA
GGTATCTCAGTTCGGTGTAGGTCGTTCGCTCCAAGCTGGGCTGTGTGCACGAACCCCCCGTTCAGCCCGA
CCGCTGCGCCTTATCCGGTAACTATCGTCTTGAGTCCAACCCGGTAAGACACGACTTATCGCCACTGGCA
GCAGCCACTGGTAACAGGATTAGCAGAGCGAGGTATGTAGGCGGTGCTACAGAGTTCTTGAAGTGGTGGC
CTAACTACGGCTACACTAGAAGAACAGTATTTGGTATCTGCGCTCTGCTGAAGCCAGTTACCTTCGGAAA
AAGAGTTGGTAGCTCTTGATCCGGCAAACAAACCACCGCTGGTAGCGGTGGTTTTTTTGTTTGCAAGCAG
CAGATTACGCGCAGAAAAAAAGGATCTCAAGAAGATCCTTTGATCTTTTCTACGGGGTCTGACGCTCAGT
GGAACGAAAACTCACGTTAAGGGATTTTGGTCATGAGATTATCAAAAAGGATCTTCACCTAGATCCTTTT
AAATTAAAAATGAAGTTTTAAATCAATCTAAAGTATATATGAGTAAACTTGGTCTGACAGTTACCAATGC
TTAATCAGTGAGGCACCTATCTCAGCGATCTGTCTATTTCGTTCATCCATAGTTGCCTGACTCCCCGTCG
TGTAGATAACTACGATACGGGAGGGCTTACCATCTGGCCCCAGTGCTGCAATGATACCGCGAGACCCACG
CTCACCGGCTCCAGATTTATCAGCAATAAACCAGCCAGCCGGAAGGGCCGAGCGCAGAAGTGGTCCTGCA
ACTTTATCCGCCTCCATCCAGTCTATTAATTGTTGCCGGGAAGCTAGAGTAAGTAGTTCGCCAGTTAATA
GTTTGCGCAACGTTGTTGCCATTGCTACAGGCATCGTGGTGTCACGCTCGTCGTTTGGTATGGCTTCATT
CAGCTCCGGTTCCCAACGATCAAGGCGAGTTACATGATCCCCCATGTTGTGCAAAAAAGCGGTTAGCTCC
TTCGGTCCTCCGATCGTTGTCAGAAGTAAGTTGGCCGCAGTGTTATCACTCATGGTTATGGCAGCACTGC
ATAATTCTCTTACTGTCATGCCATCCGTAAGATGCTTTTCTGTGACTGGTGAGTACTCAACCAAGTCATT
CTGAGAATAGTGTATGCGGCGACCGAGTTGCTCTTGCCCGGCGTCAATACGGGATAATACCGCGCCACAT
AGCAGAACTTTAAAAGTGCTCATCATTGGAAAACGTTCTTCGGGGCGAAAACTCTCAAGGATCTTACCGC
TGTTGAGATCCAGTTCGATGTAACCCACTCGTGCACCCAACTGATCTTCAGCATCTTTTACTTTCACCAG
CGTTTCTGGGTGAGCAAAAACAGGAAGGCAAAATGCCGCAAAAAAGGGAATAAGGGCGACACGGAAATGT
TGAATACTCATACTCTTCCTTTTTCAATATTATTGAAGCATTTATCAGGGTTATTGTCTCATGAGCGGAT
ACATATTTGAATGTATTTAGAAAAATAAACAAATAGGGGTTCCGCGCACATTTCCCCGAAAAGTGCCACC
TGACGTCTAAGAAACCATTATTATCATGACATTAACCTATAAAAATAGGCGTATCACGAGGCCCTTTCGT
CT
Features (pLannotate 1.2.2; 12 found; start..end, strand, type, name):
    136..235     +  misc_feature   bom (fragment): basis of mobility region from pBR322
    241..398     -  CDS            lacZα (fragment): LacZα fragment of β-galactosidase; lacZ fragment
    441..2144    +  CDS            A: FLP_ZYGBI - Protein inferred from homology: Swiss-Prot protein existence level 3. Catalyzes the recombination between the large inverted repetitions of the plasmid. From Zygosaccharomyces bisporus.
   2148..2267    +  CDS            Odc1 (fragment): DCOR_MOUSE - Also known as Odc. Experimental evidence at protein level: Swiss-Prot protein existence level 1. Catalyzes the first and rate-limiting step of polyamine biosynthesis that converts ornithine into putrescine, which is the precursor for the polyamines, spermidine and spermine. Polyamines are essential for cell proliferation and are implicated in cellular processes, ranging from DNA replication to apoptosis. From Mus musculus (Mouse).
   2354..2370    -  protein_bind   lac operator: The lac repressor binds to the lac operator to inhibit transcription in E. coli. This inhibition can be relieved by adding lactose or isopropyl-β-D-thiogalactopyranoside (IPTG). lac repressor encoded by lacI
   2378..2408    -  promoter       lac promoter: promoter for the E. coli lac operon
   2423..2444    -  protein_bind   CAP binding site: CAP binding activates transcription in the presence of cAMP. E. coli catabolite activator protein
   2457..2549    -  CDS            lacI (fragment): lac repressor; lacI; The lac repressor binds to the lac operator to inhibit transcription in E. coli. This inhibition can be relieved by adding lactose or isopropyl-β-D-thiogalactopyranoside (IPTG).
   2732..3320    -  rep_origin     ori: high-copy-number ColE1/pMB1/pBR322/pUC origin of replication
   3491..4351    -  CDS            AmpR: β-lactamase; bla; confers resistance to ampicillin, carbenicillin, and related antibiotics
   4352..4456    -  promoter       AmpR promoter: bla
   4551..34      +  CDS            rop (fragment) (across the origin): Rop protein, which maintains plasmids at low copy number; rop
