[The description below was written by a language model from this plasmid's Addgene catalogue record and pLannotate feature annotations shown in this document.]
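Description:
B3rec.zf1 is a pUC57-based bacterial cloning plasmid of 4,552 bp that stores a synthetic, zebrafish codon-optimized open reading frame for B3 recombinase, a tyrosine site-specific recombinase of the FLP family from the yeast Zygosaccharomyces bisporus. The plasmid is maintained at high copy in E. coli through the ColE1/pUC origin and is selected with ampicillin via the β-lactamase gene and its own promoter. The remaining backbone annotations (short bom, rop and lacI fragments, and the interrupted lacZα segment) are remnants typical of pUC-type vectors.

The roughly 1.8 kb insert sits within the lacZα cloning region. The feature table shows the recombinase coding sequence followed almost immediately by a short fragment matching mouse ornithine decarboxylase. A C-terminal piece of that protein is commonly used as a PEST-type degradation signal to shorten protein half-life, which may be its role here, although the record does not say so. The catalogue lists lac as the promoter, but the annotated lac promoter, operator and CAP site lie downstream of the insert and on the opposite strand, so the coding sequence appears to be antisense to it. No eukaryotic promoter, polyadenylation signal or transgenesis elements are annotated.

The plasmid is therefore best regarded as a source of the optimized recombinase sequence for subcloning into zebrafish expression or transgenesis vectors, rather than as an expression construct itself. According to the record, the enzyme acts on "blown-out" target sites. This gives a recombination system distinct from others such as Cre/lox or FLP/FRT, suited to intersectional genetic labelling or manipulation of defined cell populations.
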