Addgene plasmid #108354: B3rec.zf1
Purpose: Zebrafish codon optimized B3 recombinase that acts on blown-out sites
Depositing lab: Harold Burgess. Depositing organization: National Institute of Child Health and Human Development (NICHD). Publication: Presynaptic Inhibition Selectively Gates Auditory Transmission to the Brainstem Startle Circuit. Tabor KM, Smith TS, Brown M, Bergeron SA, Briggman KL, Burgess HA. Curr Biol. 2018 Aug 20;28(16):2527-2535.e8. doi: 10.1016/j.cub.2018.06.020. Epub 2018 Aug 2. PubMed 30078569.
Backbone
  Vector backbone: pUC57
  Backbone size w/o insert (bp): 2720
  Total vector size (bp): 4552
  Vector type: Synthetic Biology
Growth in bacteria
  Bacterial resistance: Ampicillin, 100 μg/mL
  Growth temperature: 37°C
  Growth strain: DH5alpha
  Copy number: High Copy
Gene/Insert
  Gene/Insert name: B3 recombinase
  Species: Synthetic; Zygosaccharomyces bisporus
  Insert size (bp): 1830
  Mutation: Zebrafish codon optimized
  Promoter: lac
  Cloning method: Unknown
  Sequencing primers: 5′ M13
Terms and licenses: Academic/Nonprofit Terms; Industry Terms: Not Available to Industry
How to cite: B3rec.zf1 was a gift from Harold Burgess (Addgene plasmid # 108354 ; http://n2t.net/addgene:108354 ; RRID:Addgene_108354)
